Addgene plasmid #144088: TFORF1202
Purpose: Lentiviral vector for overexpressing transcription factor ORFs with unique 24-bp barcodes. Barcodes facilitate identification of transcription factors in pooled screens.
Depositing lab: Feng Zhang. Depositing organization: Broad Institute. Publication: A transcription factor atlas of directed differentiation. Joung J, Ma S, Tay T, Geiger-Schuller KR, Kirchgatterer PC, Verdine VK, Guo B, Arias-Garcia MA, Allen WE, Singh A, Kuksenko O, Abudayyeh OO, Gootenberg JS, Fu Z, Macrae RK, Buenrostro JD, Regev A, Zhang F. Cell. 2023 Jan 5;186(1):209-229.e26. doi: 10.1016/j.cell.2022.11.026. PubMed 36608654.
Backbone
  Vector backbone: pLX_TRC317
  Backbone manufacturer: Broad Institute Genetic Perturbation Platform
  Backbone size w/o insert (bp): 8264
  Vector type: Mammalian Expression, Lentiviral
  Selectable markers: Puromycin
Growth in bacteria
  Bacterial resistance: Ampicillin, 100 μg/mL
  Growth temperature: 37°C
  Growth strain: NEB Stable
  Copy number: High Copy
Gene/Insert
  Gene/Insert name: SETDB1
  Species: H. sapiens (human)
  Insert size (bp): 3974
  Entrez Gene: SETDB1 (a.k.a. ESET, H3-K9-HMTase4, KG1T, KMT1E, TDRD21)
  Promoter: EF1a
  Cloning method: Unknown
  Sequencing primers: 5′ GGGTGGAGACTGAAGTTAGGCCAG; 3′ CACATAGCGTAAAAGGAGCAACATAG
Terms and licenses: Academic/Nonprofit Terms; Industry Terms: Not Available to Industry
Depositor comments: NM_012432,ENST00000368969 . The transcription factor ORF portion of this plasmid was synthesized by Genewiz. Please test multiple small colonies in case of plasmid recombination. To make this collection available in a timely manner, a portion of this collection was not fully sequenced by Addgene. If an Addgene verified full plasmid sequence is not available, please contact us prior to placing an order to request the full sequence.
How to cite: TFORF1202 was a gift from Feng Zhang (Addgene plasmid # 144088 ; http://n2t.net/addgene:144088 ; RRID:Addgene_144088)
