[The description below was written by a language model from this plasmid's Addgene catalogue record and pLannotate feature annotations shown in this document.]
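Description:
TFORF1202 is a lentiviral mammalian expression plasmid built on the pLX_TRC317 backbone, one member of a barcoded transcription factor ORF collection. It is propagated in E. coli through a high-copy ColE1/pUC-type origin with ampicillin selection (AmpR under its own bla promoter). The backbone also retains an f1 origin and remnants of a lac/lacZα cloning region flanked by T7 and T3 promoters. The depositor notes that the plasmid can recombine, which is a common concern with LTR-containing vectors.

The transfer cassette has a third-generation, self-inactivating layout. An RSV promoter drives a truncated HIV-1 5' LTR, followed by the Ψ packaging signal with a gag fragment, the RRE for Rev-dependent export of the genomic RNA, a cPPT/CTS, and a ΔU3 3' LTR followed by an SV40 poly(A) signal. Within the proviral region there are two expression units. An SV40 early promoter/origin segment sits upstream of the puromycin N-acetyltransferase gene, allowing selection of transduced cells. Downstream, a full EF-1α promoter drives the human SETDB1 ORF (also known as ESET or KMT1E, an H3K9 methyltransferase), which the record says was synthesized commercially. A WPRE after the ORF enhances transcript stability and expression.

According to the catalogue entry, each construct in the collection carries a unique 24-bp barcode so that the overexpressed factor can be identified in pooled screens. The barcode is not annotated in the feature table, which shows only a short U6-like fragment between the ORF and the WPRE. The vector is intended for stable overexpression of SETDB1 in mammalian cells, individually or within pooled transcription factor screens such as directed differentiation studies.
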