Features (pLannotate 1.2.2; 31 found; start..end, strand, type, name):
      5..231     +  promoter       RSV promoter: Rous sarcoma virus enhancer/promoter
    232..412     +  LTR            5' LTR (truncated): truncated 5' long terminal repeat (LTR) from HIV-1
    459..584     +  misc_feature   HIV-1 Ψ: packaging signal of human immunodeficiency virus type 1
    568..931     +  CDS            HIV-1 gag (fragment): gag protein from human immunodeficiency virus 1; gag
   1077..1310    +  misc_feature   RRE: The Rev response element (RRE) of HIV-1 allows for Rev-dependent mRNA export from the nucleus to the cytoplasm.
   1687..1713    +  CDS            Rev (fragment): human immunodeficiency virus 1 (HIV-1) Rev protein; rev; enhances nuclear export of unspliced and incompletely spliced viral mRNAs
   1720..1743    +  promoter       SV40 promoter (fragment): SV40 early promoter
   1744..1815    +  promoter       SV40 promoter (fragment): SV40 enhancer and early promoter
   1839..1974    +  rep_origin     SV40 ori: SV40 origin of replication
   2020..2616    +  CDS            PuroR (fragment): puromycin N-acetyltransferase; pac from Streptomyces; confers resistance to puromycin
   2665..2782    +  misc_feature   cPPT/CTS: central polypurine tract and central termination sequence of HIV-1
   2847..2913    +  CDS            small t antigen (fragment): SV40 (simian virus 40) small t antigen
   2920..4098    +  promoter       EF-1α promoter: strong constitutive promoter for human elongation factor EF-1α
   4115..7984    +  CDS            SETDB1: SETB1_HUMAN - Also known as ESET From Homo sapiens (Human).
   8000..8053    +  promoter       U6 promoter (fragment): RNA polymerase III promoter for human U6 snRNA
   8095..8683    +  misc_feature   WPRE: woodchuck hepatitis virus posttranscriptional regulatory element
   8734..8753    +  misc_feature   cPPT/CTS (fragment): central polypurine tract and central termination sequence of HIV-1
   8755..8988    +  LTR            3' LTR (ΔU3): self-inactivating 3' long terminal repeat (LTR) from HIV-1
   9066..9187    +  polyA_signal   SV40 poly(A) signal: SV40 polyadenylation signal
   9227..9362    +  rep_origin     SV40 ori: SV40 origin of replication
   9383..9401    -  promoter       T7 promoter: promoter for bacteriophage T7 RNA polymerase
   9409..9564    +  CDS            lacZα (fragment): LacZα fragment of β-galactosidase; lacZ fragment
   9569..9997    +  rep_origin     f1 ori (sequence partly withheld): f1 bacteriophage origin of replication; arrow indicates direction of (+) strand synthesis
  10050..10154   +  promoter       AmpR promoter: bla
  10155..11015   +  CDS            AmpR: β-lactamase; bla; confers resistance to ampicillin, carbenicillin, and related antibiotics
  11186..11774   +  rep_origin     ori: high-copy-number ColE1/pMB1/pBR322/pUC origin of replication
  11957..12049   +  CDS            lacI (fragment): lac repressor; lacI; The lac repressor binds to the lac operator to inhibit transcription in E. coli. This inhibition can be relieved by adding lactose or isopropyl-β-D-thiogalactopyranoside (IPTG).
  12062..12083   +  protein_bind   CAP binding site: CAP binding activates transcription in the presence of cAMP. E. coli catabolite activator protein
  12098..12128   +  promoter       lac promoter: promoter for the E. coli lac operon
  12132..12154   +  protein_bind   lac operator (fragment): The lac repressor binds to the lac operator to inhibit transcription in E. coli. This inhibition can be relieved by adding lactose or isopropyl-β-D-thiogalactopyranoside (IPTG). lac repressor encoded by lacI
  12197..12215   +  promoter       T3 promoter: promoter for bacteriophage T3 RNA polymerase
>Addgene plasmid #144088 | TFORF1202 | addgene full sequence | sequence record 396209 | Addgene NGS Result
TTAATGTAGTCTTATGCAATACTCTTGTAGTCTTGCAACATGGTAACGATGAGTTAGCAACATGCCTTAC
AAGGAGAGAAAAAGCACCGTGCATGCCGATTGGTGGAAGTAAGGTGGTACGATCGTGCCTTATTAGGAAG
GCAACAGACGGGTCTGACATGGATTGGACGAACCACTGAATTGCCGCATTGCAGAGATATTGTATTTAAG
TGCCTAGCTCGATACATAAACGGGTCTCTCTGGTTAGACCAGATCTGAGCCTGGGAGCTCTCTGGCTAAC
TAGGGAACCCACTGCTTAAGCCTCAATAAAGCTTGCCTTGAGTGCTTCAAGTAGTGTGTGCCCGTCTGTT
GTGTGACTCTGGTAACTAGAGATCCCTCAGACCCTTTTAGTCAGTGTGGAAAATCTCTAGCAGTGGCGCC
CGAACAGGGACTTGAAAGCGAAAGGGAAACCAGAGGAGCTCTCTCGACGCAGGACTCGGCTTGCTGAAGC
GCGCACGGCAAGAGGCGAGGGGCGGCGACTGGTGAGTACGCCAAAAATTTTGACTAGCGGAGGCTAGAAG
GAGAGAGATGGGTGCGAGAGCGTCAGTATTAAGCGGGGGAGAATTAGATCGCGATGGGAAAAAATTCGGT
TAAGGCCAGGGGGAAAGAAAAAATATAAATTAAAACATATAGTATGGGCAAGCAGGGAGCTAGAACGATT
CGCAGTTAATCCTGGCCTGTTAGAAACATCAGAAGGCTGTAGACAAATACTGGGACAGCTACAACCATCC
CTTCAGACAGGATCAGAAGAACTTAGATCATTATATAATACAGTAGCAACCCTCTATTGTGTGCATCAAA
GGATAGAGATAAAAGACACCAAGGAAGCTTTAGACAAGATAGAGGAAGAGCAAAACAAAAGTAAGACCAC
CGCACAGCAAGCGGCCGCTGATCTTCAGACCTGGAGGAGGAGATATGAGGGACAATTGGAGAAGTGAATT
ATATAAATATAAAGTAGTAAAAATTGAACCATTAGGAGTAGCACCCACCAAGGCAAAGAGAAGAGTGGTG
CAGAGAGAAAAAAGAGCAGTGGGAATAGGAGCTTTGTTCCTTGGGTTCTTGGGAGCAGCAGGAAGCACTA
TGGGCGCAGCGTCAATGACGCTGACGGTACAGGCCAGACAATTATTGTCTGGTATAGTGCAGCAGCAGAA
CAATTTGCTGAGGGCTATTGAGGCGCAACAGCATCTGTTGCAACTCACAGTCTGGGGCATCAAGCAGCTC
CAGGCAAGAATCCTGGCTGTGGAAAGATACCTAAAGGATCAACAGCTCCTGGGGATTTGGGGTTGCTCTG
GAAAACTCATTTGCACCACTGCTGTGCCTTGGAATGCTAGTTGGAGTAATAAATCTCTGGAACAGATTTG
GAATCACACGACCTGGATGGAGTGGGACAGAGAAATTAACAATTACACAAGCTTAATACACTCCTTAATT
GAAGAATCGCAAAACCAGCAAGAAAAGAATGAACAAGAATTATTGGAATTAGATAAATGGGCAAGTTTGT
GGAATTGGTTTAACATAACAAATTGGCTGTGGTATATAAAATTATTCATAATGATAGTAGGAGGCTTGGT
AGGTTTAAGAATAGTTTTTGCTGTACTTTCTATAGTGAATAGAGTTAGGCAGGGATATTCACCATTATCG
TTTCAGACCCACCTCCCAACCCCGAGGGGACCCATGCATTGCATCTCAATTAGTCAGCAACCAGGTGTGG
AAAGTCCCCAGGCTCCCCAGCAGGCAGAAGTATGCAAAGCATGCGTCTCAATTAGTCAGCAACCATAGTC
CCGCCCCTAACTCCGCCCATCCCGCCCCTAACTCCGCCCAGTTCCGCCCATTCTCCGCCCCATGGCTGAC
TAATTTTTTTTATTTATGCAGAGGCCGAGGCCGCCTCGGCCTCTGAGCTATTCCAGAAGTAGTGAGGAGG
CTTTTTTGGAGGCCTAGGCTTTTGCAAAAAGCTTTCTAGAGGTACCACCGGAGCTTACCATGACCGAGTA
CAAGCCCACGGTGCGCCTCGCCACCCGCGACGACGTCCCCAGGGCCGTACGCACCCTCGCCGCCGCGTTC
GCCGACTACCCCGCCACGCGCCACACCGTCGATCCGGACCGCCACATCGAGCGGGTCACCGAGCTGCAAG
AACTCTTCCTCACGCGCGTCGGGCTCGACATCGGCAAGGTGTGGGTCGCGGACGACGGCGCCGCCGTGGC
GGTCTGGACCACGCCGGAGAGCGTCGAAGCGGGGGCGGTGTTCGCCGAGATCGGCCCGCGCATGGCCGAG
TTGAGCGGTTCCCGGCTGGCCGCGCAGCAACAGATGGAAGGCCTCCTGGCGCCGCACCGGCCCAAGGAGC
CCGCGTGGTTCCTGGCCACCGTCGGCGTCTCGCCCGACCACCAGGGCAAGGGTCTGGGCAGCGCCGTCGT
GCTCCCCGGAGTGGAGGCGGCCGAGCGCGCCGGGGTGCCCGCCTTCCTGGAGACCTCCGCGCCCCGCAAC
CTCCCCTTCTACGAGCGGCTCGGCTTCACCGTCACCGCCGACGTCGAGGTGCCCGAAGGACCGCGCACCT
GGTGCATGACCCGCAAGCCCGGTGCCAGTTAACGAATTCTAGATCTTGAGACAAATGGCAGTATTCATCC
ACAATTTTAAAAGAAAAGGGGGGATTGGGGGGTACAGTGCAGGGGAAAGAATAGTAGACATAATAGCAAC
AGACATACAAACTAAAGAATTACAAAAACAAATTACAAAAATTCAAAATTTTCGGGTTTATTACAGGGAC
AGCAGAGATCCACTTTGGCGCCGGCTCGAGGCCTGCAGGTGCAAAGATGGATAAAGTTTTAAACAGAGAG
GAATCTTTGCAGCTAATGGACCTTCTAGGTCTTGAAAGGAGTGGGAATTGGCTCCGGTGCCCGTCAGTGG
GCAGAGCGCACATCGCCCACAGTCCCCGAGAAGTTGGGGGGAGGGGTCGGCAATTGAACCGGTGCCTAGA
GAAGGTGGCGCGGGGTAAACTGGGAAAGTGATGTCGTGTACTGGCTCCGCCTTTTTCCCGAGGGTGGGGG
AGAACCGTATATAAGTGCAGTAGTCGCCGTGAACGTTCTTTTTCGCAACGGGTTTGCCGCCAGAACACAG
GTAAGTGCCGTGTGTGGTTCCCGCGGGCCTGGCCTCTTTACGGGTTATGGCCCTTGCGTGCCTTGAATTA
CTTCCACCTGGCTGCAGTACGTGATTCTTGATCCCGAGCTTCGGGTTGGAAGTGGGTGGGAGAGTTCGAG
GCCTTGCGCTTAAGGAGCCCCTTCGCCTCGTGCTTGAGTTGAGGCCTGGCCTGGGCGCTGGGGCCGCCGC
GTGCGAATCTGGTGGCACCTTCGCGCCTGTCTCGCTGCTTTCGATAAGTCTCTAGCCATTTAAAATTTTT
GATGACCTGCTGCGACGCTTTTTTTCTGGCAAGATAGTCTTGTAAATGCGGGCCAAGATCTGCACACTGG
TATTTCGGTTTTTGGGGCCGCGGGCGGCGACGGGGCCCGTGCGTCCCAGCGCACATGTTCGGCGAGGCGG
GGCCTGCGAGCGCGGCCACCGAGAATCGGACGGGGGTAGTCTCAAGCTGGCCGGCCTGCTCTGGTGCCTG
GCCTCGCGCCGCCGTGTATCGCCCCGCCCTGGGCGGCAAGGCTGGCCCGGTCGGCACCAGTTGCGTGAGC
GGAAAGATGGCCGCTTCCCGGCCCTGCTGCAGGGAGCTCAAAATGGAGGACGCGGCGCTCGGGAGAGCGG
GCGGGTGAGTCACCCACACAAAGGAAAAGGGCCTTTCCGTCCTCAGCCGTCGCTTCATGTGACTCCACGG
AGTACCGGGCGCCGTCCAGGCACCTCGATTAGTTCTCGAGCTTTTGGAGTACGTCGTCTTTAGGTTGGGG
GGAGGGGTTTTATGCGATGGAGTTTCCCCACACTGAGTGGGTGGAGACTGAAGTTAGGCCAGCTTGGCAC
TTGATGTAATTCTCCTTGGAATTTGCCCTTTTTGAGTTTGGATCTTGGTTCATTCTCAAGCCTCAGACAG
TGGTTCAAAGTTTTTTTCTTCCATTTCAGGTGTCGTGAGGCTAGCACCGCCACCATGTCTTCCCTTCCTG
GGTGCATTGGTTTGGATGCAGCAACAGCTACAGTGGAGTCTGAAGAGATTGCAGAGCTGCAACAGGCAGT
GGTTGAGGAACTGGGTATCTCTATGGAGGAACTTCGGCATTTCATCGATGAGGAACTGGAGAAGATGGAT
TGTGTACAGCAACGCAAGAAGCAGCTAGCAGAGTTAGAGACATGGGTAATACAGAAAGAATCTGAGGTGG
CTCACGTTGACCAACTCTTTGATGATGCATCCAGGGCAGTGACTAATTGTGAGTCTTTGGTGAAGGACTT
CTACTCCAAGCTGGGACTACAATACCGGGACAGTAGCTCTGAGGACGAATCTTCCCGGCCTACAGAAATA
ATTGAGATTCCTGATGAAGATGATGATGTCCTCAGTATTGATTCAGGTGATGCTGGGAGCAGAACTCCAA
AAGACCAGAAGCTCCGTGAAGCTATGGCTGCCTTAAGAAAGTCAGCTCAAGATGTTCAGAAGTTCATGGA
TGCTGTCAACAAGAAGAGCAGTTCCCAGGATCTGCATAAAGGAACCTTGAGTCAGATGTCTGGAGAACTA
AGCAAAGATGGTGACCTGATAGTCAGCATGCGAATTCTGGGCAAGAAGAGAACTAAGACTTGGCACAAAG
GCACCCTTATTGCCATCCAGACAGTTGGGCCAGGGAAGAAATACAAGGTGAAATTTGACAACAAAGGAAA
GAGTCTACTGTCGGGGAACCATATTGCCTATGATTACCACCCTCCTGCTGACAAGCTGTATGTGGGCAGT
CGGGTGGTCGCCAAATACAAAGATGGGAATCAGGTCTGGCTCTATGCTGGCATTGTAGCTGAGACACCAA
ACGTCAAAAACAAGCTCAGGTTTCTCATTTTCTTTGATGATGGCTATGCTTCCTATGTCACACAGTCGGA
ACTGTATCCCATTTGCCGGCCACTGAAAAAGACTTGGGAGGACATAGAAGACATCTCCTGCCGTGACTTC
ATAGAGGAGTATGTCACTGCCTACCCCAACCGCCCCATGGTACTGCTCAAGAGTGGCCAGCTTATCAAGA
CTGAGTGGGAAGGCACGTGGTGGAAGTCCCGAGTTGAGGAGGTGGATGGCAGCCTAGTCAGGATCCTCTT
CCTGGATGACAAAAGATGTGAGTGGATCTATCGAGGCTCTACACGGCTGGAGCCCATGTTCAGCATGAAA
ACATCCTCAGCCTCTGCACTGGAGAAGAAGCAAGGACAGCTCAGGACACGTCCAAATATGGGTGCTGTGA
GGAGCAAAGGCCCTGTTGTCCAGTACACACAGGATCTGACCGGTACTGGAACCCAGTTCAAGCCAGTGGA
ACCCCCACAGCCTACAGCTCCACCTGCCCCACCTTTCCCACCTGCTCCACCTCTATCCCCCCAAGCAGGT
GACAGTGACTTGGAAAGCCAGCTTGCCCAGTCACGGAAGCAGGTAGCCAAAAAGAGCACGTCCTTTCGAC
CAGGATCTGTGGGCTCTGGTCATTCCTCCCCTACATCTCCTGCACTCAGTGAAAATGTCTCTGGTGGGAA
ACCTGGGATCAACCAGACATATAGATCACCTTTAGGCTCCACAGCCTCTGCCCCAGCACCCTCAGCACTC
CCGGCCCCTCCAGCACCCCCAGTCTTCCATGGCATGCTGGAGCGGGCCCCAGCAGAGCCCTCCTACCGTG
CTCCCATGGAGAAGCTTTTCTACTTACCTCATGTCTGCAGCTATACCTGTCTGTCTCGAGTCAGACCTAT
GAGGAATGAGCAGTACCGGGGCAAGAACCCTCTGCTGGTCCCGTTACTATATGACTTCCGGCGGATGACA
GCCCGGCGTCGAGTTAACCGCAAGATGGGCTTTCATGTTATCTATAAGACACCTTGTGGTCTCTGCCTTC
GGACAATGCAGGAGATAGAACGCTACCTTTTCGAGACTGGCTGTGACTTCCTCTTCCTGGAGATGTTCTG
TTTGGATCCATATGTTCTTGTGGACCGAAAGTTTCAGCCCTATAAGCCTTTTTACTATATTTTGGACATC
ACTTATGGGAAGGAAGATGTTCCCCTATCCTGTGTCAATGAGATTGACACAACCCCTCCACCCCAGGTGG
CCTACAGCAAGGAACGTATCCCGGGCAAGGGTGTTTTCATTAACACAGGCCCTGAATTTCTGGTTGGCTG
TGACTGCAAGGATGGGTGTCGGGACAAGTCCAAGTGTGCCTGCCATCAACTAACTATCCAGGCTACAGCC
TGTACCCCAGGAGGCCAAATCAACCCTAACTCTGGCTACCAGTACAAGAGACTAGAAGAGTGTCTACCCA
CAGGGGTATATGAGTGTAACAAACGCTGCAAATGTGACCCAAACATGTGCACAAACCGGTTGGTGCAACA
TGGACTACAAGTTCGGCTACAGCTATTCAAGACACAGAACAAGGGCTGGGGTATCCGCTGCTTGGATGAC
ATTGCCAAAGGCTCTTTTGTTTGTATTTATGCAGGCAAAATCCTGACAGATGACTTTGCAGACAAGGAGG
GTCTGGAAATGGGTGATGAGTACTTTGCAAATCTGGACCATATCGAGAGCGTGGAGAACTTCAAAGAAGG
ATATGAGAGTGATGCCCCCTGTTCCTCTGACAGCAGTGGTGTAGACTTGAAGGACCAGGAAGATGGCAAC
AGCGGTACAGAGGACCCTGAAGAGTCCAATGATGATAGCTCAGATGATAACTTCTGTAAGGATGAGGACT
TCAGCACCAGTTCAGTGTGGCGGAGCTATGCTACCCGGAGGCAGACCCGGGGCCAGAAAGAGAACGGACT
CTCTGAGACAACTTCCAAGGACTCCCACCCCCCAGATCTTGGACCCCCACATATTCCTGTTCCTCCCTCA
ATCCCTGTAGGTGGCTGCAATCCACCTTCCTCCGAAGAGACACCCAAGAACAAGGTGGCCTCATGGTTGA
GCTGCAATAGTGTCAGTGAAGGTGGTTTTGCTGACTCTGATAGCCATTCATCCTTCAAGACTAATGAAGG
TGGGGAGGGCCGGGCTGGGGGAAGCCGAATGGAGGCTGAGAAGGCCTCCACCTCAGGACTAGGCATCAAG
GATGAGGGAGACATCAAACAGGCCAAGAAAGAGGACACTGACGACCGAAACAAGATGTCAGTAGTTACTG
AAAGCTCTCGAAATTACGGTTACAATCCTTCTCCTGTGAAGCCTGAAGGACTTCGCCGCCCACCTAGTAA
GACTAGTATGCATCAAAGCCGAAGACTCATGGCTTCTGCTCAGTCCAACCCTGATGATGTCCTGACACTG
TCCAGCAGCACAGAAAGTGAGGGGGAAAGTGGGACCAGCCGAAAGCCCACTGCTGGTCAGACTTCGGCTA
CAGCGGTTGACAGTGATGATATCCAGACCATATCCTCTGGCTCTGAAGGGGATGACTTTGAGGACAAGAA
GAACATGACTGGTCCAATGAAGCGTCAAGTGGCAGTAAAATCAACCCGAGGCTTTGCTCTTAAATCAACC
CATGGGATTGCAATTAAATCAACCAACATGGCCTCTGTGGACAAGGGGGAGAGCGCACCTGTTCGTAAGA
ACACACGCCAATTCTATGATGGCGAGGAGTCTTGCTACATCATTGATGCCAAGCTTGAAGGCAACCTGGG
CCGCTACCTCAACCACAGTTGCAGCCCCAACCTGTTTGTCCAGAATGTCTTCGTGGATACCCATGATCTT
CGCTTCCCCTGGGTGGCCTTCTTTGCCAGCAAAATCCGGGCTGGGACAGAACTTACTTGGGACTACAACT
ACGAGGTGGGCAGTGTGGAAGGCAAGGAGCTACTCTGTTGCTGTGGGGCCATTGAATGCAGAGGACGTCT
TCTTTAGTAATGAACTAGTCCGTAACTTGAAAGTATTTCGATTTCTTGGCTTTATATATCTTGTGGAAAG
GACGATTATCAGGTAAACTGAGGCTGAGCACGCGTTAAGTCGACAATCAACCTCTGGATTACAAAATTTG
TGAAAGATTGACTGGTATTCTTAACTATGTTGCTCCTTTTACGCTATGTGGATACGCTGCTTTAATGCCT
TTGTATCATGCTATTGCTTCCCGTATGGCTTTCATTTTCTCCTCCTTGTATAAATCCTGGTTGCTGTCTC
TTTATGAGGAGTTGTGGCCCGTTGTCAGGCAACGTGGCGTGGTGTGCACTGTGTTTGCTGACGCAACCCC
CACTGGTTGGGGCATTGCCACCACCTGTCAGCTCCTTTCCGGGACTTTCGCTTTCCCCCTCCCTATTGCC
ACGGCGGAACTCATCGCCGCCTGCCTTGCCCGCTGCTGGACAGGGGCTCGGCTGTTGGGCACTGACAATT
CCGTGGTGTTGTCGGGGAAATCATCGTCCTTTCCTTGGCTGCTCGCCTGTGTTGCCACCTGGATTCTGCG
CGGGACGTCCTTCTGCTACGTCCCTTCGGCCCTCAATCCAGCGGACCTTCCTTCCCGCGGCCTGCTGCCG
GCTCTGCGGCCTCTTCCGCGTCTTCGCCTTCGCCCTCAGACGAGTCGGATCTCCCTTTGGGCCGCCTCCC
CGCGTCGACTTTAAGACCAATGACTTACAAGGCAGCTGTAGATCTTAGCCACTTTTTAAAAGAAAAGGGG
GGACTGGAAGGGCTAATTCACTCCCAACGAAGACAAGATCTGCTTTTTGCTTGTACTGGGTCTCTCTGGT
TAGACCAGATCTGAGCCTGGGAGCTCTCTGGCTAACTAGGGAACCCACTGCTTAAGCCTCAATAAAGCTT
GCCTTGAGTGCTTCAAGTAGTGTGTGCCCGTCTGTTGTGTGACTCTGGTAACTAGAGATCCCTCAGACCC
TTTTAGTCAGTGTGGAAAATCTCTAGCAGTACGTATAGTAGTTCATGTCATCTTATTATTCAGTATTTAT
AACTTGCAAAGAAATGAATATCAGAGAGTGAGAGGAACTTGTTTATTGCAGCTTATAATGGTTACAAATA
AAGCAATAGCATCACAAATTTCACAAATAAAGCATTTTTTTCACTGCATTCTAGTTGTGGTTTGTCCAAA
CTCATCAATGTATCTTATCATGTCTGGCTCTAGCTATCCCGCCCCTAACTCCGCCCATCCCGCCCCTAAC
TCCGCCCAGTTCCGCCCATTCTCCGCCCCATGGCTGACTAATTTTTTTTATTTATGCAGAGGCCGAGGCC
GCCTCGGCCTCTGAGCTATTCCAGAAGTAGTGAGGAGGCTTTTTTGGAGGCCTAGGGACGTACCCAATTC
GCCCTATAGTGAGTCGTATTACGCGCGCTCACTGGCCGTCGTTTTACAACGTCGTGACTGGGAAAACCCT
GGCGTTACCCAACTTAATCGCCTTGCAGCACATCCCCCTTTCGCCAGCTGGCGTAATAGCGAAGAGGCCC
GCACCGATCGCCCTTCCCAACAGTTGCGCAGCCTGAATGGCGAATGGG
[124 nt withheld, positions 9569-9692]
C
[91 nt withheld, positions 9694-9784]
A
[49 nt withheld, positions 9786-9834]
CCTTTGACGTTGGAGTCCACGTTCTTT
[37 nt withheld, positions 9862-9898]
ACCCTATCTCGGTCTATTCTTTTGATTTATAAGGGATTTTGCCGATTTCGGCCTATTGGTTAAAAAATGA
GCTGATTTAACAAAAATTTAACGCGAATTTTAACAAAATATTAACGCTTACAATTTAGGTGGCACTTTTC
GGGGAAATGTGCGCGGAACCCCTATTTGTTTATTTTTCTAAATACATTCAAATATGTATCCGCTCATGAG
ACAATAACCCTGATAAATGCTTCAATAATATTGAAAAAGGAAGAGTATGAGTATTCAACATTTCCGTGTC
GCCCTTATTCCCTTTTTTGCGGCATTTTGCCTTCCTGTTTTTGCTCACCCAGAAACGCTGGTGAAAGTAA
AAGATGCTGAAGATCAGTTGGGTGCACGAGTGGGTTACATCGAACTGGATCTCAACAGCGGTAAGATCCT
TGAGAGTTTTCGCCCCGAAGAACGTTTTCCAATGATGAGCACTTTTAAAGTTCTGCTATGTGGCGCGGTA
TTATCCCGTATTGACGCCGGGCAAGAGCAACTCGGTCGCCGCATACACTATTCTCAGAATGACTTGGTTG
AGTACTCACCAGTCACAGAAAAGCATCTTACGGATGGCATGACAGTAAGAGAATTATGCAGTGCTGCCAT
AACCATGAGTGATAACACTGCGGCCAACTTACTTCTGACAACGATCGGAGGACCGAAGGAGCTAACCGCT
TTTTTGCACAACATGGGGGATCATGTAACTCGCCTTGATCGTTGGGAACCGGAGCTGAATGAAGCCATAC
CAAACGACGAGCGTGACACCACGATGCCTGTAGCAATGGCAACAACGTTGCGCAAACTATTAACTGGCGA
ACTACTTACTCTAGCTTCCCGGCAACAATTAATAGACTGGATGGAGGCGGATAAAGTTGCAGGACCACTT
CTGCGCTCGGCCCTTCCGGCTGGCTGGTTTATTGCTGATAAATCTGGAGCCGGTGAGCGTGGGTCTCGCG
GTATCATTGCAGCACTGGGGCCAGATGGTAAGCCCTCCCGTATCGTAGTTATCTACACGACGGGGAGTCA
GGCAACTATGGATGAACGAAATAGACAGATCGCTGAGATAGGTGCCTCACTGATTAAGCATTGGTAACTG
TCAGACCAAGTTTACTCATATATACTTTAGATTGATTTAAAACTTCATTTTTAATTTAAAAGGATCTAGG
TGAAGATCCTTTTTGATAATCTCATGACCAAAATCCCTTAACGTGAGTTTTCGTTCCACTGAGCGTCAGA
CCCCGTAGAAAAGATCAAAGGATCTTCTTGAGATCCTTTTTTTCTGCGCGTAATCTGCTGCTTGCAAACA
AAAAAACCACCGCTACCAGCGGTGGTTTGTTTGCCGGATCAAGAGCTACCAACTCTTTTTCCGAAGGTAA
CTGGCTTCAGCAGAGCGCAGATACCAAATACTGTTCTTCTAGTGTAGCCGTAGTTAGGCCACCACTTCAA
GAACTCTGTAGCACCGCCTACATACCTCGCTCTGCTAATCCTGTTACCAGTGGCTGCTGCCAGTGGCGAT
AAGTCGTGTCTTACCGGGTTGGACTCAAGACGATAGTTACCGGATAAGGCGCAGCGGTCGGGCTGAACGG
GGGGTTCGTGCACACAGCCCAGCTTGGAGCGAACGACCTACACCGAACTGAGATACCTACAGCGTGAGCT
ATGAGAAAGCGCCACGCTTCCCGAAGGGAGAAAGGCGGACAGGTATCCGGTAAGCGGCAGGGTCGGAACA
GGAGAGCGCACGAGGGAGCTTCCAGGGGGAAACGCCTGGTATCTTTATAGTCCTGTCGGGTTTCGCCACC
TCTGACTTGAGCGTCGATTTTTGTGATGCTCGTCAGGGGGGCGGAGCCTATGGAAAAACGCCAGCAACGC
GGCCTTTTTACGGTTCCTGGCCTTTTGCTGGCCTTTTGCTCACATGTTCTTTCCTGCGTTATCCCCTGAT
TCTGTGGATAACCGTATTACCGCCTTTGAGTGAGCTGATACCGCTCGCCGCAGCCGAACGACCGAGCGCA
GCGAGTCAGTGAGCGAGGAAGCGGAAGAGCGCCCAATACGCAAACCGCCTCTCCCCGCGCGTTGGCCGAT
TCATTAATGCAGCTGGCACGACAGGTTTCCCGACTGGAAAGCGGGCAGTGAGCGCAACGCAATTAATGTG
AGTTAGCTCACTCATTAGGCACCCCAGGCTTTACACTTTATGCTTCCGGCTCGTATGTTGTGTGGAATTG
TGAGCGGATAACAATTTCACACAGGAAACAGCTATGACCATGATTACGCCAAGCGCGCAATTAACCCTCA
CTAAAGGGAACAAAAGCTGGAGCTGCAAGC
