>Addgene plasmid #144088 | TFORF1202 | depositor partial sequence | sequence record 284388 | Insert
ACCGCCACCATGTCTTCCCTTCCTGGGTGCATTGGTTTGGATGCAGCAACAGCTACAGTGGAGTCTGAAG
AGATTGCAGAGCTGCAACAGGCAGTGGTTGAGGAACTGGGTATCTCTATGGAGGAACTTCGGCATTTCAT
CGATGAGGAACTGGAGAAGATGGATTGTGTACAGCAACGCAAGAAGCAGCTAGCAGAGTTAGAGACATGG
GTAATACAGAAAGAATCTGAGGTGGCTCACGTTGACCAACTCTTTGATGATGCATCCAGGGCAGTGACTA
ATTGTGAGTCTTTGGTGAAGGACTTCTACTCCAAGCTGGGACTACAATACCGGGACAGTAGCTCTGAGGA
CGAATCTTCCCGGCCTACAGAAATAATTGAGATTCCTGATGAAGATGATGATGTCCTCAGTATTGATTCA
GGTGATGCTGGGAGCAGAACTCCAAAAGACCAGAAGCTCCGTGAAGCTATGGCTGCCTTAAGAAAGTCAG
CTCAAGATGTTCAGAAGTTCATGGATGCTGTCAACAAGAAGAGCAGTTCCCAGGATCTGCATAAAGGAAC
CTTGAGTCAGATGTCTGGAGAACTAAGCAAAGATGGTGACCTGATAGTCAGCATGCGAATTCTGGGCAAG
AAGAGAACTAAGACTTGGCACAAAGGCACCCTTATTGCCATCCAGACAGTTGGGCCAGGGAAGAAATACA
AGGTGAAATTTGACAACAAAGGAAAGAGTCTACTGTCGGGGAACCATATTGCCTATGATTACCACCCTCC
TGCTGACAAGCTGTATGTGGGCAGTCGGGTGGTCGCCAAATACAAAGATGGGAATCAGGTCTGGCTCTAT
GCTGGCATTGTAGCTGAGACACCAAACGTCAAAAACAAGCTCAGGTTTCTCATTTTCTTTGATGATGGCT
ATGCTTCCTATGTCACACAGTCGGAACTGTATCCCATTTGCCGGCCACTGAAAAAGACTTGGGAGGACAT
AGAAGACATCTCCTGCCGTGACTTCATAGAGGAGTATGTCACTGCCTACCCCAACCGCCCCATGGTACTG
CTCAAGAGTGGCCAGCTTATCAAGACTGAGTGGGAAGGCACGTGGTGGAAGTCCCGAGTTGAGGAGGTGG
ATGGCAGCCTAGTCAGGATCCTCTTCCTGGATGACAAAAGATGTGAGTGGATCTATCGAGGCTCTACACG
GCTGGAGCCCATGTTCAGCATGAAAACATCCTCAGCCTCTGCACTGGAGAAGAAGCAAGGACAGCTCAGG
ACACGTCCAAATATGGGTGCTGTGAGGAGCAAAGGCCCTGTTGTCCAGTACACACAGGATCTGACCGGTA
CTGGAACCCAGTTCAAGCCAGTGGAACCCCCACAGCCTACAGCTCCACCTGCCCCACCTTTCCCACCTGC
TCCACCTCTATCCCCCCAAGCAGGTGACAGTGACTTGGAAAGCCAGCTTGCCCAGTCACGGAAGCAGGTA
GCCAAAAAGAGCACGTCCTTTCGACCAGGATCTGTGGGCTCTGGTCATTCCTCCCCTACATCTCCTGCAC
TCAGTGAAAATGTCTCTGGTGGGAAACCTGGGATCAACCAGACATATAGATCACCTTTAGGCTCCACAGC
CTCTGCCCCAGCACCCTCAGCACTCCCGGCCCCTCCAGCACCCCCAGTCTTCCATGGCATGCTGGAGCGG
GCCCCAGCAGAGCCCTCCTACCGTGCTCCCATGGAGAAGCTTTTCTACTTACCTCATGTCTGCAGCTATA
CCTGTCTGTCTCGAGTCAGACCTATGAGGAATGAGCAGTACCGGGGCAAGAACCCTCTGCTGGTCCCGTT
ACTATATGACTTCCGGCGGATGACAGCCCGGCGTCGAGTTAACCGCAAGATGGGCTTTCATGTTATCTAT
AAGACACCTTGTGGTCTCTGCCTTCGGACAATGCAGGAGATAGAACGCTACCTTTTCGAGACTGGCTGTG
ACTTCCTCTTCCTGGAGATGTTCTGTTTGGATCCATATGTTCTTGTGGACCGAAAGTTTCAGCCCTATAA
GCCTTTTTACTATATTTTGGACATCACTTATGGGAAGGAAGATGTTCCCCTATCCTGTGTCAATGAGATT
GACACAACCCCTCCACCCCAGGTGGCCTACAGCAAGGAACGTATCCCGGGCAAGGGTGTTTTCATTAACA
CAGGCCCTGAATTTCTGGTTGGCTGTGACTGCAAGGATGGGTGTCGGGACAAGTCCAAGTGTGCCTGCCA
TCAACTAACTATCCAGGCTACAGCCTGTACCCCAGGAGGCCAAATCAACCCTAACTCTGGCTACCAGTAC
AAGAGACTAGAAGAGTGTCTACCCACAGGGGTATATGAGTGTAACAAACGCTGCAAATGTGACCCAAACA
TGTGCACAAACCGGTTGGTGCAACATGGACTACAAGTTCGGCTACAGCTATTCAAGACACAGAACAAGGG
CTGGGGTATCCGCTGCTTGGATGACATTGCCAAAGGCTCTTTTGTTTGTATTTATGCAGGCAAAATCCTG
ACAGATGACTTTGCAGACAAGGAGGGTCTGGAAATGGGTGATGAGTACTTTGCAAATCTGGACCATATCG
AGAGCGTGGAGAACTTCAAAGAAGGATATGAGAGTGATGCCCCCTGTTCCTCTGACAGCAGTGGTGTAGA
CTTGAAGGACCAGGAAGATGGCAACAGCGGTACAGAGGACCCTGAAGAGTCCAATGATGATAGCTCAGAT
GATAACTTCTGTAAGGATGAGGACTTCAGCACCAGTTCAGTGTGGCGGAGCTATGCTACCCGGAGGCAGA
CCCGGGGCCAGAAAGAGAACGGACTCTCTGAGACAACTTCCAAGGACTCCCACCCCCCAGATCTTGGACC
CCCACATATTCCTGTTCCTCCCTCAATCCCTGTAGGTGGCTGCAATCCACCTTCCTCCGAAGAGACACCC
AAGAACAAGGTGGCCTCATGGTTGAGCTGCAATAGTGTCAGTGAAGGTGGTTTTGCTGACTCTGATAGCC
ATTCATCCTTCAAGACTAATGAAGGTGGGGAGGGCCGGGCTGGGGGAAGCCGAATGGAGGCTGAGAAGGC
CTCCACCTCAGGACTAGGCATCAAGGATGAGGGAGACATCAAACAGGCCAAGAAAGAGGACACTGACGAC
CGAAACAAGATGTCAGTAGTTACTGAAAGCTCTCGAAATTACGGTTACAATCCTTCTCCTGTGAAGCCTG
AAGGACTTCGCCGCCCACCTAGTAAGACTAGTATGCATCAAAGCCGAAGACTCATGGCTTCTGCTCAGTC
CAACCCTGATGATGTCCTGACACTGTCCAGCAGCACAGAAAGTGAGGGGGAAAGTGGGACCAGCCGAAAG
CCCACTGCTGGTCAGACTTCGGCTACAGCGGTTGACAGTGATGATATCCAGACCATATCCTCTGGCTCTG
AAGGGGATGACTTTGAGGACAAGAAGAACATGACTGGTCCAATGAAGCGTCAAGTGGCAGTAAAATCAAC
CCGAGGCTTTGCTCTTAAATCAACCCATGGGATTGCAATTAAATCAACCAACATGGCCTCTGTGGACAAG
GGGGAGAGCGCACCTGTTCGTAAGAACACACGCCAATTCTATGATGGCGAGGAGTCTTGCTACATCATTG
ATGCCAAGCTTGAAGGCAACCTGGGCCGCTACCTCAACCACAGTTGCAGCCCCAACCTGTTTGTCCAGAA
TGTCTTCGTGGATACCCATGATCTTCGCTTCCCCTGGGTGGCCTTCTTTGCCAGCAAAATCCGGGCTGGG
ACAGAACTTACTTGGGACTACAACTACGAGGTGGGCAGTGTGGAAGGCAAGGAGCTACTCTGTTGCTGTG
GGGCCATTGAATGCAGAGGACGTCTTCTTTAGTAATGAACTAGTCCGTAACTTGAAAGTATTTCGATTTC
TTGGCTTTATATATCTTGTGGAAAGGACGATTATCAGGTAAACTGAGGCTGAGC
