>Addgene plasmid #144088 | TFORF1202 | depositor partial sequence | sequence record 284389 | Barcode
TTATCAGGTAAACTGAGGCTGAGC
